>Addgene plasmid #125512 | lentiSAMv2 rs58692659-guide4 | addgene full sequence | sequence record 251557 | Addgene NGS Result
GTTTTAGAGCTAGGCCAACATGAGGATCACCCATGTCTGCAGGGCCTAGCAAGTTAAAATAAGGCTAGTC
CGTTATCAACTTGGCCAACATGAGGATCACCCATGTCTGCAGGGCCAAGTGGCACCGAGTCGGTGCTTTT
TTTGGATCCTAGGTCTTGAAAGGAGTGGGAATTGGCTCCGGTGCCCGTCAGTGGGCAGAGCGCACATCGC
CCACAGTCCCCGAGAAGTTGGGGGGAGGGGTCGGCAATTGATCCGGTGCCTAGAGAAGGTGGCGCGGGGT
AAACTGGGAAAGTGATGTCGTGTACTGGCTCCGCCTTTTTCCCGAGGGTGGGGGAGAACCGTATATAAGT
GCAGTAGTCGCCGTGAACGTTCTTTTTCGCAACGGGTTTGCCGCCAGAACACAGGCGTACGGCCACCATG
AAAAGGCCGGCGGCCACGAAAAAGGCCGGCCAGGCAAAAAAGAAAAAGGACAAGAAGTACAGCATCGGCC
TGGCCATCGGCACCAACTCTGTGGGCTGGGCCGTGATCACCGACGAGTACAAGGTGCCCAGCAAGAAATT
CAAGGTGCTGGGCAACACCGACCGGCACAGCATCAAGAAGAACCTGATCGGAGCCCTGCTGTTCGACAGC
GGCGAAACAGCCGAGGCCACCCGGCTGAAGAGAACCGCCAGAAGAAGATACACCAGACGGAAGAACCGGA
TCTGCTATCTGCAAGAGATCTTCAGCAACGAGATGGCCAAGGTGGACGACAGCTTCTTCCACAGACTGGA
AGAGTCCTTCCTGGTGGAAGAGGATAAGAAGCACGAGCGGCACCCCATCTTCGGCAACATCGTGGACGAG
GTGGCCTACCACGAGAAGTACCCCACCATCTACCACCTGAGAAAGAAACTGGTGGACAGCACCGACAAGG
CCGACCTGCGGCTGATCTATCTGGCCCTGGCCCACATGATCAAGTTCCGGGGCCACTTCCTGATCGAGGG
CGACCTGAACCCCGACAACAGCGACGTGGACAAGCTGTTCATCCAGCTGGTGCAGACCTACAACCAGCTG
TTCGAGGAAAACCCCATCAACGCCAGCGGCGTGGACGCCAAGGCCATCCTGTCTGCCAGACTGAGCAAGA
GCAGACGGCTGGAAAATCTGATCGCCCAGCTGCCCGGCGAGAAGAAGAATGGCCTGTTCGGCAACCTGAT
TGCCCTGAGCCTGGGCCTGACCCCCAACTTCAAGAGCAACTTCGACCTGGCCGAGGATGCCAAACTGCAG
CTGAGCAAGGACACCTACGACGACGACCTGGACAACCTGCTGGCCCAGATCGGCGACCAGTACGCCGACC
TGTTTCTGGCCGCCAAGAACCTGTCCGACGCCATCCTGCTGAGCGACATCCTGAGAGTGAACACCGAGAT
CACCAAGGCCCCCCTGAGCGCCTCTATGATCAAGAGATACGACGAGCACCACCAGGACCTGACCCTGCTG
AAAGCTCTCGTGCGGCAGCAGCTGCCTGAGAAGTACAAAGAGATTTTCTTCGACCAGAGCAAGAACGGCT
ACGCCGGCTACATTGACGGCGGAGCCAGCCAGGAAGAGTTCTACAAGTTCATCAAGCCCATCCTGGAAAA
GATGGACGGCACCGAGGAACTGCTCGTGAAGCTGAACAGAGAGGACCTGCTGCGGAAGCAGCGGACCTTC
GACAACGGCAGCATCCCCCACCAGATCCACCTGGGAGAGCTGCACGCCATTCTGCGGCGGCAGGAAGATT
TTTACCCATTCCTGAAGGACAACCGGGAAAAGATCGAGAAGATCCTGACCTTCCGCATCCCCTACTACGT
GGGCCCTCTGGCCAGGGGAAACAGCAGATTCGCCTGGATGACCAGAAAGAGCGAGGAAACCATCACCCCC
TGGAACTTCGAGGAAGTGGTGGACAAGGGCGCTTCCGCCCAGAGCTTCATCGAGCGGATGACCAACTTCG
ATAAGAACCTGCCCAACGAGAAGGTGCTGCCCAAGCACAGCCTGCTGTACGAGTACTTCACCGTGTATAA
CGAGCTGACCAAAGTGAAATACGTGACCGAGGGAATGAGAAAGCCCGCCTTCCTGAGCGGCGAGCAGAAA
AAGGCCATCGTGGACCTGCTGTTCAAGACCAACCGGAAAGTGACCGTGAAGCAGCTGAAAGAGGACTACT
TCAAGAAAATCGAGTGCTTCGACTCCGTGGAAATCTCCGGCGTGGAAGATCGGTTCAACGCCTCCCTGGG
CACATACCACGATCTGCTGAAAATTATCAAGGACAAGGACTTCCTGGACAATGAGGAAAACGAGGACATT
CTGGAAGATATCGTGCTGACCCTGACACTGTTTGAGGACAGAGAGATGATCGAGGAACGGCTGAAAACCT
ATGCCCACCTGTTCGACGACAAAGTGATGAAGCAGCTGAAGCGGCGGAGATACACCGGCTGGGGCAGGCT
GAGCCGGAAGCTGATCAACGGCATCCGGGACAAGCAGTCCGGCAAGACAATCCTGGATTTCCTGAAGTCC
GACGGCTTCGCCAACAGAAACTTCATGCAGCTGATCCACGACGACAGCCTGACCTTTAAAGAGGACATCC
AGAAAGCCCAGGTGTCCGGCCAGGGCGATAGCCTGCACGAGCACATTGCCAATCTGGCCGGCAGCCCCGC
CATTAAGAAGGGCATCCTGCAGACAGTGAAGGTGGTGGACGAGCTCGTGAAAGTGATGGGCCGGCACAAG
CCCGAGAACATCGTGATCGAAATGGCCAGAGAGAACCAGACCACCCAGAAGGGACAGAAGAACAGCCGCG
AGAGAATGAAGCGGATCGAAGAGGGCATCAAAGAGCTGGGCAGCCAGATCCTGAAAGAACACCCCGTGGA
AAACACCCAGCTGCAGAACGAGAAGCTGTACCTGTACTACCTGCAGAATGGGCGGGATATGTACGTGGAC
CAGGAACTGGACATCAACCGGCTGTCCGACTACGATGTGGACCACATCGTGCCTCAGAGCTTTCTGAAGG
ACGACTCCATCGACAACAAGGTGCTGACCAGAAGCGACAAGGCCCGGGGCAAGAGCGACAACGTGCCCTC
CGAAGAGGTCGTGAAGAAGATGAAGAACTACTGGCGGCAGCTGCTGAACGCCAAGCTGATTACCCAGAGA
AAGTTCGACAATCTGACCAAGGCCGAGAGAGGCGGCCTGAGCGAACTGGATAAGGCCGGCTTCATCAAGA
GACAGCTGGTGGAAACCCGGCAGATCACAAAGCACGTGGCACAGATCCTGGACTCCCGGATGAACACTAA
GTACGACGAGAATGACAAGCTGATCCGGGAAGTGAAAGTGATCACCCTGAAGTCCAAGCTGGTGTCCGAT
TTCCGGAAGGATTTCCAGTTTTACAAAGTGCGCGAGATCAACAACTACCACCACGCCCACGACGCCTACC
TGAACGCCGTCGTGGGAACCGCCCTGATCAAAAAGTACCCTAAGCTGGAAAGCGAGTTCGTGTACGGCGA
CTACAAGGTGTACGACGTGCGGAAGATGATCGCCAAGAGCGAGCAGGAAATCGGCAAGGCTACCGCCAAG
TACTTCTTCTACAGCAACATCATGAACTTTTTCAAGACCGAGATTACCCTGGCCAACGGCGAGATCCGGA
AGCGGCCTCTGATCGAGACAAACGGCGAAACCGGGGAGATCGTGTGGGATAAGGGCCGGGATTTTGCCAC
CGTGCGGAAAGTGCTGAGCATGCCCCAAGTGAATATCGTGAAAAAGACCGAGGTGCAGACAGGCGGCTTC
AGCAAAGAGTCTATCCTGCCCAAGAGGAACAGCGATAAGCTGATCGCCAGAAAGAAGGACTGGGACCCTA
AGAAGTACGGCGGCTTCGACAGCCCCACCGTGGCCTATTCTGTGCTGGTGGTGGCCAAAGTGGAAAAGGG
CAAGTCCAAGAAACTGAAGAGTGTGAAAGAGCTGCTGGGGATCACCATCATGGAAAGAAGCAGCTTCGAG
AAGAATCCCATCGACTTTCTGGAAGCCAAGGGCTACAAAGAAGTGAAAAAGGACCTGATCATCAAGCTGC
CTAAGTACTCCCTGTTCGAGCTGGAAAACGGCCGGAAGAGAATGCTGGCCTCTGCCGGCGAACTGCAGAA
GGGAAACGAACTGGCCCTGCCCTCCAAATATGTGAACTTCCTGTACCTGGCCAGCCACTATGAGAAGCTG
AAGGGCTCCCCCGAGGATAATGAGCAGAAACAGCTGTTTGTGGAACAGCACAAGCACTACCTGGACGAGA
TCATCGAGCAGATCAGCGAGTTCTCCAAGAGAGTGATCCTGGCCGACGCTAATCTGGACAAAGTGCTGTC
CGCCTACAACAAGCACCGGGATAAGCCCATCAGAGAGCAGGCCGAGAATATCATCCACCTGTTTACCCTG
ACCAATCTGGGAGCCCCTGCCGCCTTCAAGTACTTTGACACCACCATCGACCGGAAGAGGTACACCAGCA
CCAAAGAGGTGCTGGACGCCACCCTGATCCACCAGAGCATCACCGGCCTGTACGAGACACGGATCGACCT
GTCTCAGCTGGGAGGCGACAGCGCTGGAGGAGGTGGAAGCGGAGGAGGAGGAAGCGGAGGAGGAGGTAGC
GGACCTAAGAAAAAGAGGAAGGTGGCGGCCGCTGGATCCGGACGGGCTGACGCATTGGACGATTTTGATC
TGGATATGCTGGGAAGTGACGCCCTCGATGATTTTGACCTTGACATGCTTGGTTCGGATGCCCTTGATGA
CTTTGACCTCGACATGCTCGGCAGTGACGCCCTTGATGATTTCGACCTGGACATGCTGATTAACTGTACA
GGCAGTGGAGAGGGCAGAGGAAGTCTGCTAACATGCGGTGACGTCGAGGAGAATCCTGGCCCAATGGCCA
AGCCTTTGTCTCAAGAAGAATCCACCCTCATTGAAAGAGCAACGGCTACAATCAACAGCATCCCCATCTC
TGAAGACTACAGCGTCGCCAGCGCAGCTCTCTCTAGCGACGGCCGCATCTTCACTGGTGTCAATGTATAT
CATTTTACTGGGGGACCTTGTGCAGAACTCGTGGTGCTGGGCACTGCTGCTGCTGCGGCAGCTGGCAACC
TGACTTGTATCGTCGCGATCGGAAATGAGAACAGGGGCATCTTGAGCCCCTGCGGACGGTGCCGACAGGT
GCTTCTCGATCTGCATCCTGGGATCAAAGCCATAGTGAAGGACAGTGATGGACAGCCGACGGCAGTTGGG
ATTCGTGAATTGCTGCCCTCTGGTTATGTGTGGGAGGGCTAAGAATTCGATATCAAGCTTATCGGTAATC
AACCTCTGGATTACAAAATTTGTGAAAGATTGACTGGTATTCTTAACTATGTTGCTCCTTTTACGCTATG
TGGATACGCTGCTTTAATGCCTTTGTATCATGCTATTGCTTCCCGTATGGCTTTCATTTTCTCCTCCTTG
TATAAATCCTGGTTGCTGTCTCTTTATGAGGAGTTGTGGCCCGTTGTCAGGCAACGTGGCGTGGTGTGCA
CTGTGTTTGCTGACGCAACCCCCACTGGTTGGGGCATTGCCACCACCTGTCAGCTCCTTTCCGGGACTTT
CGCTTTCCCCCTCCCTATTGCCACGGCGGAACTCATCGCCGCCTGCCTTGCCCGCTGCTGGACAGGGGCT
CGGCTGTTGGGCACTGACAATTCCGTGGTGTTGTCGGGGAAATCATCGTCCTTTCCTTGGCTGCTCGCCT
GTGTTGCCACCTGGATTCTGCGCGGGACGTCCTTCTGCTACGTCCCTTCGGCCCTCAATCCAGCGGACCT
TCCTTCCCGCGGCCTGCTGCCGGCTCTGCGGCCTCTTCCGCGTCTTCGCCTTCGCCCTCAGACGAGTCGG
ATCTCCCTTTGGGCCGCCTCCCCGCATCGATACCGTCGACCTCGAGACCTAGAAAAACATGGAGCAATCA
CAAGTAGCAATACAGCAGCTACCAATGCTGATTGTGCCTGGCTAGAAGCACAAGAGGAGGAGGAGGTGGG
TTTTCCAGTCACACCTCAGGTACCTTTAAGACCAATGACTTACAAGGCAGCTGTAGATCTTAGCCACTTT
TTAAAAGAAAAGGGGGGACTGGAAGGGCTAATTCACTCCCAACGAAGACAAGATATCCTTGATCTGTGGA
TCTACCACACACAAGGCTACTTCCCTGATTGGCAGAACTACACACCAGGGCCAGGGATCAGATATCCACT
GACCTTTGGATGGTGCTACAAGCTAGTACCAGTTGAGCAAGAGAAGGTAGAAGAAGCCAATGAAGGAGAG
AACACCCGCTTGTTACACCCTGTGAGCCTGCATGGGATGGATGACCCGGAGAGAGAAGTATTAGAGTGGA
GGTTTGACAGCCGCCTAGCATTTCATCACATGGCCCGAGAGCTGCATCCGGACTGTACTGGGTCTCTCTG
GTTAGACCAGATCTGAGCCTGGGAGCTCTCTGGCTAACTAGGGAACCCACTGCTTAAGCCTCAATAAAGC
TTGCCTTGAGTGCTTCAAGTAGTGTGTGCCCGTCTGTTGTGTGACTCTGGTAACTAGAGATCCCTCAGAC
CCTTTTAGTCAGTGTGGAAAATCTCTAGCAGGGCCCGTTTAAACCCGCTGATCAGCCTCGACTGTGCCTT
CTAGTTGCCAGCCATCTGTTGTTTGCCCCTCCCCCGTGCCTTCCTTGACCCTGGAAGGTGCCACTCCCAC
TGTCCTTTCCTAATAAAATGAGGAAATTGCATCGCATTGTCTGAGTAGGTGTCATTCTATTCTGGGGGGT
GGGGTGGGGCAGGACAGCAAGGGGGAGGATTGGGAAGACAATAGCAGGCATGCTGGGGATGCGGTGGGCT
CTATGGCTTCTGAGGCGGAAAGAACCAGCTGGGGCTCTAGGGGGTATCCCC
[124 nt withheld, positions 6912-7035]
C
[91 nt withheld, positions 7037-7127]
A
[49 nt withheld, positions 7129-7177]
CCTTTGACGTTGGAGTCCACGTTCTTT
[37 nt withheld, positions 7205-7241]
ACCCTATCTCGGTCTATTCTTTTGATTTATAAGGGATTTTGCCGATTTCGGCCTATTGGTTAAAAAATGA
GCTGATTTAACAAAAATTTAACGCGAATTAATTCTGTGGAATGTGTGTCAGTTAGGGTGTGGAAAGTCCC
CAGGCTCCCCAGCAGGCAGAAGTATGCAAAGCATGCATCTCAATTAGTCAGCAACCAGGTGTGGAAAGTC
CCCAGGCTCCCCAGCAGGCAGAAGTATGCAAAGCATGCATCTCAATTAGTCAGCAACCATAGTCCCGCCC
CTAACTCCGCCCATCCCGCCCCTAACTCCGCCCAGTTCCGCCCATTCTCCGCCCCATGGCTGACTAATTT
TTTTTATTTATGCAGAGGCCGAGGCCGCCTCTGCCTCTGAGCTATTCCAGAAGTAGTGAGGAGGCTTTTT
TGGAGGCCTAGGCTTTTGCAAAAAGCTCCCGGGAGCTTGTATATCCATTTTCGGATCTGATCAGCACGTG
TTGACAATTAATCATCGGCATAGTATATCGGCATAGTATAATACGACAAGGTGAGGAACTAAACCATGGC
CAAGTTGACCAGTGCCGTTCCGGTGCTCACCGCGCGCGACGTCGCCGGAGCGGTCGAGTTCTGGACCGAC
CGGCTCGGGTTCTCCCGGGACTTCGTGGAGGACGACTTCGCCGGTGTGGTCCGGGACGACGTGACCCTGT
TCATCAGCGCGGTCCAGGACCAGGTGGTGCCGGACAACACCCTGGCCTGGGTGTGGGTGCGCGGCCTGGA
CGAGCTGTACGCCGAGTGGTCGGAGGTCGTGTCCACGAACTTCCGGGACGCCTCCGGGCCGGCCATGACC
GAGATCGGCGAGCAGCCGTGGGGGCGGGAGTTCGCCCTGCGCGACCCGGCCGGCAACTGCGTGCACTTCG
TGGCCGAGGAGCAGGACTGACACGTGCTACGAGATTTCGATTCCACCGCCGCCTTCTATGAAAGGTTGGG
CTTCGGAATCGTTTTCCGGGACGCCGGCTGGATGATCCTCCAGCGCGGGGATCTCATGCTGGAGTTCTTC
GCCCACCCCAACTTGTTTATTGCAGCTTATAATGGTTACAAATAAAGCAATAGCATCACAAATTTCACAA
ATAAAGCATTTTTTTCACTGCATTCTAGTTGTGGTTTGTCCAAACTCATCAATGTATCTTATCATGTCTG
TATACCGTCGACCTCTAGCTAGAGCTTGGCGTAATCATGGTCATAGCTGTTTCCTGTGTGAAATTGTTAT
CCGCTCACAATTCCACACAACATACGAGCCGGAAGCATAAAGTGTAAAGCCTGGGGTGCCTAATGAGTGA
GCTAACTCACATTAATTGCGTTGCGCTCACTGCCCGCTTTCCAGTCGGGAAACCTGTCGTGCCAGCTGCA
TTAATGAATCGGCCAACGCGCGGGGAGAGGCGGTTTGCGTATTGGGCGCTCTTCCGCTTCCTCGCTCACT
GACTCGCTGCGCTCGGTCGTTCGGCTGCGGCGAGCGGTATCAGCTCACTCAAAGGCGGTAATACGGTTAT
CCACAGAATCAGGGGATAACGCAGGAAAGAACATGTGAGCAAAAGGCCAGCAAAAGGCCAGGAACCGTAA
AAAGGCCGCGTTGCTGGCGTTTTTCCATAGGCTCCGCCCCCCTGACGAGCATCACAAAAATCGACGCTCA
AGTCAGAGGTGGCGAAACCCGACAGGACTATAAAGATACCAGGCGTTTCCCCCTGGAAGCTCCCTCGTGC
GCTCTCCTGTTCCGACCCTGCCGCTTACCGGATACCTGTCCGCCTTTCTCCCTTCGGGAAGCGTGGCGCT
TTCTCATAGCTCACGCTGTAGGTATCTCAGTTCGGTGTAGGTCGTTCGCTCCAAGCTGGGCTGTGTGCAC
GAACCCCCCGTTCAGCCCGACCGCTGCGCCTTATCCGGTAACTATCGTCTTGAGTCCAACCCGGTAAGAC
ACGACTTATCGCCACTGGCAGCAGCCACTGGTAACAGGATTAGCAGAGCGAGGTATGTAGGCGGTGCTAC
AGAGTTCTTGAAGTGGTGGCCTAACTACGGCTACACTAGAAGAACAGTATTTGGTATCTGCGCTCTGCTG
AAGCCAGTTACCTTCGGAAAAAGAGTTGGTAGCTCTTGATCCGGCAAACAAACCACCGCTGGTAGCGGTG
GTTTTTTTGTTTGCAAGCAGCAGATTACGCGCAGAAAAAAAGGATCTCAAGAAGATCCTTTGATCTTTTC
TACGGGGTCTGACGCTCAGTGGAACGAAAACTCACGTTAAGGGATTTTGGTCATGAGATTATCAAAAAGG
ATCTTCACCTAGATCCTTTTAAATTAAAAATGAAGTTTTAAATCAATCTAAAGTATATATGAGTAAACTT
GGTCTGACAGTTACCAATGCTTAATCAGTGAGGCACCTATCTCAGCGATCTGTCTATTTCGTTCATCCAT
AGTTGCCTGACTCCCCGTCGTGTAGATAACTACGATACGGGAGGGCTTACCATCTGGCCCCAGTGCTGCA
ATGATACCGCGAGACCCACGCTCACCGGCTCCAGATTTATCAGCAATAAACCAGCCAGCCGGAAGGGCCG
AGCGCAGAAGTGGTCCTGCAACTTTATCCGCCTCCATCCAGTCTATTAATTGTTGCCGGGAAGCTAGAGT
AAGTAGTTCGCCAGTTAATAGTTTGCGCAACGTTGTTGCCATTGCTACAGGCATCGTGGTGTCACGCTCG
TCGTTTGGTATGGCTTCATTCAGCTCCGGTTCCCAACGATCAAGGCGAGTTACATGATCCCCCATGTTGT
GCAAAAAAGCGGTTAGCTCCTTCGGTCCTCCGATCGTTGTCAGAAGTAAGTTGGCCGCAGTGTTATCACT
CATGGTTATGGCAGCACTGCATAATTCTCTTACTGTCATGCCATCCGTAAGATGCTTTTCTGTGACTGGT
GAGTACTCAACCAAGTCATTCTGAGAATAGTGTATGCGGCGACCGAGTTGCTCTTGCCCGGCGTCAATAC
GGGATAATACCGCGCCACATAGCAGAACTTTAAAAGTGCTCATCATTGGAAAACGTTCTTCGGGGCGAAA
ACTCTCAAGGATCTTACCGCTGTTGAGATCCAGTTCGATGTAACCCACTCGTGCACCCAACTGATCTTCA
GCATCTTTTACTTTCACCAGCGTTTCTGGGTGAGCAAAAACAGGAAGGCAAAATGCCGCAAAAAAGGGAA
TAAGGGCGACACGGAAATGTTGAATACTCATACTCTTCCTTTTTCAATATTATTGAAGCATTTATCAGGG
TTATTGTCTCATGAGCGGATACATATTTGAATGTATTTAGAAAAATAAACAAATAGGGGTTCCGCGCACA
TTTCCCCGAAAAGTGCCACCTGACGTCGACGGATCGGGAGATCTCCCGATCCCCTATGGTGCACTCTCAG
TACAATCTGCTCTGATGCCGCATAGTTAAGCCAGTATCTGCTCCCTGCTTGTGTGTTGGAGGTCGCTGAG
TAGTGCGCGAGCAAAATTTAAGCTACAACAAGGCAAGGCTTGACCGACAATTGCATGAAGAATCTGCTTA
GGGTTAGGCGTTTTGCGCTGCTTCGCGATGTACGGGCCAGATATACGCGTTGACATTGATTATTGACTAG
TTATTAATAGTAATCAATTACGGGGTCATTAGTTCATAGCCCATATATGGAGTTCCGCGTTACATAACTT
ACGGTAAATGGCCCGCCTGGCTGACCGCCCAACGACCCCCGCCCATTGACGTCAATAATGACGTATGTTC
CCATAGTAACGCCAATAGGGACTTTCCATTGACGTCAATGGGTGGAGTATTTACGGTAAACTGCCCACTT
GGCAGTACATCAAGTGTATCATATGCCAAGTACGCCCCCTATTGACGTCAATGACGGTAAATGGCCCGCC
TGGCATTATGCCCAGTACATGACCTTATGGGACTTTCCTACTTGGCAGTACATCTACGTATTAGTCATCG
CTATTACCATGGTGATGCGGTTTTGGCAGTACATCAATGGGCGTGGATAGCGGTTTGACTCACGGGGATT
TCCAAGTCTCCACCCCATTGACGTCAATGGGAGTTTGTTTTGGCACCAAAATCAACGGGACTTTCCAAAA
TGTCGTAACAACTCCGCCCCATTGACGCAAATGGGCGGTAGGCGTGTACGGTGGGAGGTCTATATAAGCA
GCGCGTTTTGCCTGTACTGGGTCTCTCTGGTTAGACCAGATCTGAGCCTGGGAGCTCTCTGGCTAACTAG
GGAACCCACTGCTTAAGCCTCAATAAAGCTTGCCTTGAGTGCTTCAAGTAGTGTGTGCCCGTCTGTTGTG
TGACTCTGGTAACTAGAGATCCCTCAGACCCTTTTAGTCAGTGTGGAAAATCTCTAGCAGTGGCGCCCGA
ACAGGGACTTGAAAGCGAAAGGGAAACCAGAGGAGCTCTCTCGACGCAGGACTCGGCTTGCTGAAGCGCG
CACGGCAAGAGGCGAGGGGCGGCGACTGGTGAGTACGCCAAAAATTTTGACTAGCGGAGGCTAGAAGGAG
AGAGATGGGTGCGAGAGCGTCAGTATTAAGCGGGGGAGAATTAGATCGCGATGGGAAAAAATTCGGTTAA
GGCCAGGGGGAAAGAAAAAATATAAATTAAAACATATAGTATGGGCAAGCAGGGAGCTAGAACGATTCGC
AGTTAATCCTGGCCTGTTAGAAACATCAGAAGGCTGTAGACAAATACTGGGACAGCTACAACCATCCCTT
CAGACAGGATCAGAAGAACTTAGATCATTATATAATACAGTAGCAACCCTCTATTGTGTGCATCAAAGGA
TAGAGATAAAAGACACCAAGGAAGCTTTAGACAAGATAGAGGAAGAGCAAAACAAAAGTAAGACCACCGC
ACAGCAAGCGGCCGCTGATCTTCAGACCTGGAGGAGGAGATATGAGGGACAATTGGAGAAGTGAATTATA
TAAATATAAAGTAGTAAAAATTGAACCATTAGGAGTAGCACCCACCAAGGCAAAGAGAAGAGTGGTGCAG
AGAGAAAAAAGAGCAGTGGGAATAGGAGCTTTGTTCCTTGGGTTCTTGGGAGCAGCAGGAAGCACTATGG
GCGCAGCGTCAATGACGCTGACGGTACAGGCCAGACAATTATTGTCTGGTATAGTGCAGCAGCAGAACAA
TTTGCTGAGGGCTATTGAGGCGCAACAGCATCTGTTGCAACTCACAGTCTGGGGCATCAAGCAGCTCCAG
GCAAGAATCCTGGCTGTGGAAAGATACCTAAAGGATCAACAGCTCCTGGGGATTTGGGGTTGCTCTGGAA
AACTCATTTGCACCACTGCTGTGCCTTGGAATGCTAGTTGGAGTAATAAATCTCTGGAACAGATTTGGAA
TCACACGACCTGGATGGAGTGGGACAGAGAAATTAACAATTACACAAGCTTAATACACTCCTTAATTGAA
GAATCGCAAAACCAGCAAGAAAAGAATGAACAAGAATTATTGGAATTAGATAAATGGGCAAGTTTGTGGA
ATTGGTTTAACATAACAAATTGGCTGTGGTATATAAAATTATTCATAATGATAGTAGGAGGCTTGGTAGG
TTTAAGAATAGTTTTTGCTGTACTTTCTATAGTGAATAGAGTTAGGCAGGGATATTCACCATTATCGTTT
CAGACCCACCTCCCAACCCCGAGGGGACCCGACAGGCCCGAAGGAATAGAAGAAGAAGGTGGAGAGAGAG
ACAGAGACAGATCCATTCGATTAGTGAACGGATCGGCACTGCGTGCGCCAATTCTGCAGACAAATGGCAG
TATTCATCCACAATTTTAAAAGAAAAGGGGGGATTGGGGGGTACAGTGCAGGGGAAAGAATAGTAGACAT
AATAGCAACAGACATACAAACTAAAGAATTACAAAAACAAATTACAAAAATTCAAAATTTTCGGGTTTAT
TACAGGGACAGCAGAGATCCAGTTTGGTTAATTAGCTAGCGAGGGCCTATTTCCCATGATTCCTTCATAT
TTGCATATACGATACAAGGCTGTTAGAGAGATAATTGGAATTAATTTGACTGTAAACACAAAGATATTAG
TACAAAATACGTGACGTAGAAAGTAATAATTTCTTGGGTAGTTTGCAGTTTTAAAATTATGTTTTAAAAT
GGACTATCATATGCTTACCGTAACTTGAAAGTATTTCGATTTCTTGGCTTTATATATCTTGTGGAAAGGA
CGAAACACCGCAGTTGCCAGGCAGTTGAGC
Features (pLannotate 1.2.2; 38 found; start..end, strand, type, name):
     18..36      +  misc_RNA       MS2 stem loop: stem loop that binds the bacteriophage MS2 coat protein
     47..83      +  misc_RNA       gRNA scaffold (fragment): guide RNA scaffold for the Streptococcus pyogenes CRISPR/Cas9 system
     88..106     +  misc_RNA       MS2 stem loop: stem loop that binds the bacteriophage MS2 coat protein
    117..136     +  misc_RNA       gRNA scaffold (fragment): guide RNA scaffold for the Streptococcus pyogenes CRISPR/Cas9 system
    149..167     +  CDS            small t antigen (fragment): SV40 (simian virus 40) small t antigen
    193..404     +  promoter       EF-1α core promoter: core promoter for human elongation factor EF-1α
    421..468     +  CDS            nucleoplasmin NLS: bipartite nuclear localization signal from nucleoplasmin
    468..4569    +  CDS            dCas9 (fragment): catalytically dead mutant of the Cas9 endonuclease from the Streptococcus pyogenes Type II CRISPR/Cas system RNA-guided DNA-binding protein that lacks endonuclease activity due to the D10A mutation in the RuvC catalytic domain and the N863A mutation in the HNH catalytic domain
   4894..5292    +  CDS            BSD: blasticidin S deaminase; Aspergillus terreus BSD; confers resistance to blasticidin
   5293..5314    +  misc_feature   MCS (fragment): pBluescript multiple cloning site
   5317..5905    +  misc_feature   WPRE: woodchuck hepatitis virus posttranscriptional regulatory element
   5842..6423    +  CDS            nef (fragment): NEF_HV1H2 - Experimental evidence at protein level: Swiss-Prot protein existence level 1. Extracellular Nef protein targets CD4(+) T-lymphocytes for apoptosis by interacting with CXCR4 surface receptors. From Human immunodeficiency virus type 1 group M subtype B (isolate HXB2) (HIV-1).
   6430..6610    +  LTR            5' LTR (truncated): truncated 5' long terminal repeat (LTR) from HIV-1
   6642..6866    +  polyA_signal   bGH poly(A) signal: bovine growth hormone polyadenylation signal
   6870..6891    +  promoter       SV40 promoter (fragment): SV40 enhancer and early promoter
   6912..7340    +  rep_origin     f1 ori (sequence partly withheld): f1 bacteriophage origin of replication; arrow indicates direction of (+) strand synthesis
   7354..7683    +  promoter       SV40 promoter: SV40 enhancer and early promoter
   7731..7778    +  promoter       EM7 promoter: synthetic bacterial promoter&nbsp
   7797..8171    +  CDS            BleoR: antibiotic-binding protein; Sh ble from Streptoalloteichus hindustanus; confers resistance to bleomycin, phleomycin, and Zeocin™
   8181..8306    +  CDS            ble (fragment): BLE_KLEPN - Experimental evidence at protein level: Swiss-Prot protein existence level 1. Binding protein with a strong affinity to the bleomycin family of antibiotics. Binds to CL990; an antimitotic-antibiotic compound. From Klebsiella pneumoniae.
   8301..8422    +  polyA_signal   SV40 poly(A) signal: SV40 polyadenylation signal
   8493..8515    -  protein_bind   lac operator (fragment): The lac repressor binds to the lac operator to inhibit transcription in E. coli. This inhibition can be relieved by adding lactose or isopropyl-β-D-thiogalactopyranoside (IPTG). lac repressor encoded by lacI
   8519..8549    -  promoter       lac promoter: promoter for the E. coli lac operon
   8564..8585    -  protein_bind   CAP binding site: CAP binding activates transcription in the presence of cAMP. E. coli catabolite activator protein
   8598..8690    -  CDS            lacI (fragment): lac repressor; lacI; The lac repressor binds to the lac operator to inhibit transcription in E. coli. This inhibition can be relieved by adding lactose or isopropyl-β-D-thiogalactopyranoside (IPTG).
   8873..9461    -  rep_origin     ori: high-copy-number ColE1/pMB1/pBR322/pUC origin of replication
   9632..10492   -  CDS            AmpR: β-lactamase; bla; confers resistance to ampicillin, carbenicillin, and related antibiotics
  10493..10597   -  promoter       AmpR promoter: bla
  10656..10708   -  misc_feature   bom (fragment): basis of mobility region from pBR322
  10863..11242   +  enhancer       CMV enhancer: human cytomegalovirus immediate early enhancer
  11243..11442   +  promoter       CMV promoter: human cytomegalovirus (CMV) immediate early promoter
  11460..11640   +  LTR            5' LTR (truncated): truncated 5' long terminal repeat (LTR) from HIV-1
  11687..11812   +  misc_feature   HIV-1 Ψ: packaging signal of human immunodeficiency virus type 1
  11796..12159   +  CDS            HIV-1 gag (fragment): gag protein from human immunodeficiency virus 1; gag
  12305..12538   +  misc_feature   RRE: The Rev response element (RRE) of HIV-1 allows for Rev-dependent mRNA export from the nucleus to the cytoplasm.
  12915..13015   +  CDS            Rev (fragment): human immunodeficiency virus 1 (HIV-1) Rev protein; rev; enhances nuclear export of unspliced and incompletely spliced viral mRNAs
  13065..13182   +  misc_feature   cPPT/CTS: central polypurine tract and central termination sequence of HIV-1
  13232..13472   +  promoter       U6 promoter: RNA polymerase III promoter for human U6 snRNA
