[The description below was written by a language model from this plasmid's Addgene catalogue record and pLannotate feature annotations shown in this document.]
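Description:
lentiSAMv2 rs58692659-guide4 is a lentiviral CRISPR activation plasmid of about 13.5 kb, built on the lentiSAMv2 backbone. It carries a single guide RNA directed at a human pancreatic islet enhancer that contains the type 2 diabetes-associated variant rs58692659 at the ZFAND3 GWAS locus. In bacteria it is maintained through a high-copy ColE1/pUC-type origin with ampicillin resistance (AmpR). The backbone outside the viral region also carries an f1 origin and an SV40/EM7-driven bleomycin/Zeocin resistance cassette.

The transfer cassette has a hybrid 5' end in which the CMV enhancer and promoter drive a truncated HIV-1 5' LTR. This is followed by the Ψ packaging signal, a gag fragment, the RRE and the cPPT/CTS, and the cassette ends in a WPRE and a second truncated LTR followed by a bGH polyadenylation signal. Within the cassette, a human U6 promoter transcribes the guide fused to an S. pyogenes scaffold into which two MS2 stem loops have been inserted. These loops bind MS2 coat protein, so they can recruit MS2-fused activator proteins supplied from a separate construct. Downstream, the EF-1α core promoter drives a dCas9 carrying a nucleoplasmin NLS. The catalogue entry describes it as fused to VP64 and linked through a 2A peptide to blasticidin S deaminase. The feature table annotates dCas9 and BSD but not VP64 or the 2A, which presumably lie in the unannotated gap between them.

The 2A linkage allows transduced mammalian cells to be selected with blasticidin while they express the nuclease-dead activator. The stated purpose is CRISPR-mediated activation of this enhancer, which would allow its regulatory effects to be studied in human cells.
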