Addgene plasmid #125512: lentiSAMv2 rs58692659-guide4
Purpose: CRISPR-mediated activation of human islet enhancer containing T2D-associated variant rs58692659 (ZFAND3 GWAS locus)
Depositing lab: Jorge Ferrer. Depositing organization: Imperial College London. Publication: Human pancreatic islet three-dimensional chromatin architecture provides insights into the genetics of type 2 diabetes. Miguel-Escalada I, Bonas-Guarch S, Cebola I, Ponsa-Cobas J, Mendieta-Esteban J, Atla G, Javierre BM, Rolando DMY, Farabella I, Morgan CC, Garcia-Hurtado J, Beucher A, Moran I, Pasquali L, Ramos-Rodriguez M, Appel EVR, Linneberg A, Gjesing AP, Witte DR, Pedersen O, Grarup N, Ravassard P, Torrents D, Mercader JM, Piemonti L, Berney T, de Koning EJP, Kerr-Conte J, Pattou F, Fedko IO, Groop L, Prokopenko I, Hansen T, Marti-Renom MA, Fraser P, Ferrer J. Nat Genet. 2019 Jun 28. pii: 10.1038/s41588-019-0457-0. doi: 10.1038/s41588-019-0457-0. PubMed 31253982.
Backbone
  Vector backbone: lentiSAMv2
  Backbone manufacturer: Feng Zhang (Addgene #75112)
  Vector type: Mammalian Expression, Lentiviral, CRISPR
  Selectable markers: Blasticidin
Growth in bacteria
  Bacterial resistance: Ampicillin, 100 μg/mL
  Growth temperature: 37°C
  Growth strain: Stbl3
  Copy number: High Copy
Gene/Insert
  Gene/Insert name: dCas9-VP64-2A-BlastR
  gRNA/shRNA sequence: CAGTTGCCAGGCAGTTGAGC
  Species: H. sapiens (human)
  Promoter: EF1a core and U6
  Cloning method: Restriction Enzyme; 5′ cloning site Unknown (destroyed during cloning); 3′ cloning site Unknown (destroyed during cloning)
  Sequencing primers: 5′ GATCCGCCACCATGGATGC
Terms and licenses: Academic/Nonprofit Terms; Industry Terms: Not Available to Industry
How to cite: lentiSAMv2 rs58692659-guide4 was a gift from Jorge Ferrer (Addgene plasmid # 125512 ; http://n2t.net/addgene:125512 ; RRID:Addgene_125512)
