>Addgene plasmid #125512 | lentiSAMv2 rs58692659-guide4 | depositor partial sequence | sequence record 240202 | Guide RNA, MS2 stem loops
NNATTATNNTTTTAAAATGGACTATCATATGCTTACCGTAACTTGAAAGTATTTCGATTTCTTGGCTTTA
TATATCTTGTGGAAAGGACGAAACACCGCAGTTGCCAGGCAGTTGAGCGTTTTAGAGCTAGGCCAACATG
AGGATCACCCATGTCTGCAGGGCCTAGCAAGTTAAAATAAGGCTAGTCCGTTATCAACTTGGCCAACATG
AGGATCACCCATGTCTGCAGGGCCAAGTGGCACCGAGTCGGTGCTTTTTTTGGATCCTAGGTCTTGAAAG
GAGTGGGAATTGGCTCCGGTGCCCGTCAGTGGGCAGAGCGCACATCGCCCACAGTCCCCGAGAAGTTGGG
GGGAGGGGTCGGCAATTGATCCGGTGCCTAGAGAAGGTGGCGCGGGGTAAACTGGGAAAGTGATGTCGTG
TACTGGCTCCGCCTTTTTCCCGAGGGTGGGGGAGAACCGTATATAAGTGCAGTAGTCGCCGTGAACGTTC
TTTTTCGCAACGGGTTTGCCGTNGAACACAGGCGTACGGCCACCATGAAAAGGCCGGCGGCCACGAAAAA
GGCCGGCCAGGCAAAAAAGAAAAAGGACAAGAAGTACAGCATCGGCCTGGCCATCGGCACCAACTCTGTG
GGCTGGGCCGTGATCACCGACGAGTACAAGGTGCCCAGCAAGAAATTCAAGGTGCTGGGCAACACCGACC
GGCACAGCATCAAGAAGAACCTGATCGGAGCCCTGCTGTTCGACAGCGGCGAAACAGCCGAGGCCACCCG
GCTGAAGAGAACCGCCAGAAGAAGATACACCAGACGGAAGAACCGGATCTGCTATCTGCAAGAGATCTTC
AGCAACGAGATGGCCAAGGTGGACGACAGCTTCTTCCACAGACTGGAAGAGTCCTTCCTGGTGGAAGAGG
ATAAGAAGCACGAGCGGCACCCCATCTTCGGCAACATCGTGGGACGAGGTGGGCCTACCACGAGAAAGTA
CCCCCACCATCTACCACCCTGAGAAAAGAAACTGGGTGGACAGCCACGAACAAGGGCCAACCTGCGGCTG
GATCTATCTGGGCCCTGGGCCCACATGGATCAAGTTTCCGGGGTCNNTTTCCTGGATCGAAGGGGCAACC
TGAAACCCCGGAAAACAGCGAACTGGGAACAAGCTTGTTTCAATCCAACTTGGTGGCNNAACNTANATCC
TAGCTGTTTCGNNGGNAAANTCCTCCTTNNNNNC
